Addgene plasmid #23414: pDONR223-PFKFB1
Depositing lab: William Hahn & David Root. Depositing organization: Dana-Farber Cancer Institute. Publication: COT drives resistance to RAF inhibition through MAP kinase pathway reactivation. Johannessen CM, Boehm JS, Kim SY, Thomas SR, Wardwell L, Johnson LA, Emery CM, Stransky N, Cogdill AP, Barretina J, Caponigro G, Hieronymus H, Murray RR, Salehi-Ashtiani K, Hill DE, Vidal M, Zhao JJ, Yang X, Alkan O, Kim S, Harris JL, Wilson CJ, Myer VE, Finan PM, Root DE, Roberts TM, Golub T, Flaherty KT, Dummer R, Weber BL, Sellers WR, Schlegel R, Wargo JA, Hahn WC, Garraway LA. Nature. 2010 Dec 16;468(7326):968-72. doi: 10.1038/nature09627 PubMed 21107320.
Backbone
  Vector backbone: pDONR223
  Backbone manufacturer: Invitrogen
  Backbone size w/o insert (bp): 5005
  Vector type: Gateway Donor vector
Growth in bacteria
  Bacterial resistance: Spectinomycin, 50 μg/mL
  Growth temperature: 37°C
  Growth strain: DH5alpha
  Copy number: High Copy
Gene/Insert
  Gene/Insert name: PFKFB1 (alt name: 6-phosphofructo-2-kinase/fructose-2,6-biphosphatase 1)
  Species: H. sapiens (human)
  Insert size (bp): 1290
  Entrez Gene: PFKFB1 (a.k.a. F6PK, HL2K, PFRX)
  Cloning method: Gateway Cloning
  Sequencing primers: 5′ M13pUC-fwd; 3′ M13rev
Terms and licenses: Academic/Nonprofit Terms; Industry Terms: Not Available to Industry
Depositor comments: The ORF has no Stop codon. This design enables easy recombination into a destination vector to add an epitope tag of choice and Stop codon to the ORF. Do NOT use this plasmid directly for transfections. A set of 4 custom lentiviral vectors is available ( pLX301 (http://www.addgene.org/25895/) , pLX302 (http://www.addgene.org/25896/) , pLX303 (http://www.addgene.org/25897/) , pLX304 (http://www.addgene.org/25890/) ) to be used to express these ORFs in mammalian cells. These plasmids are not included in the kit and must be ordered separately.
How to cite: pDONR223-PFKFB1 was a gift from William Hahn & David Root (Addgene plasmid # 23414 ; http://n2t.net/addgene:23414 ; RRID:Addgene_23414)
