[The description below was written by a language model from this plasmid's Addgene catalogue record.]
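Description:
pDONR223-PFKFB1 is a Gateway entry-type clone built on the Invitrogen pDONR223 donor backbone (about 5 kb without insert) and carrying the human PFKFB1 open reading frame, which encodes 6-phosphofructo-2-kinase/fructose-2,6-biphosphatase 1. This bifunctional enzyme makes and degrades fructose-2,6-bisphosphate, a regulator of glycolysis. The insert is recorded as roughly 1.3 kb and was introduced by Gateway recombination. The plasmid is maintained in E. coli as a high-copy replicon under spectinomycin selection. M13 forward and reverse primer sites flank the cloning region and allow the insert to be sequenced. No feature table accompanies the record, so the origin of replication and the exact recombination sites are not itemised. In a clone of this type the ORF is normally flanked by att sites that permit transfer to destination vectors.

The ORF has no stop codon. This lets it be recombined into a destination vector that adds a C-terminal epitope tag of choice and a downstream stop codon. The record lists no eukaryotic promoter or mammalian expression elements, and the depositor states that the plasmid should not be transfected directly, so it serves as a shuttle or archival clone rather than an expression construct. The depositor points to a companion set of lentiviral Gateway destination vectors (the pLX301–pLX304 series), obtained separately, for expressing these ORFs in mammalian cells. The clone belongs to a kit of ORFs associated with a study of resistance to RAF inhibition through MAP kinase pathway reactivation, which suggests use in gain-of-function expression screens.
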