>Addgene plasmid #23414 | pDONR223-PFKFB1 | addgene partial sequence | sequence record 29193 | 23414 with M13pUC-fwd
TAATGATTTTATTTTGACTGATAGTGACCTGTTCGTTGCAACAAATTGATGAGCAATGCTTTTTTATAAT
GCCAACTTTGTACAAAAAAGTTGGCACCATGTCTCCAGAGATGGGAGAGCTCACCCAAACCAGGTTGCAG
AAGATCTGGATTCCACACAGCAGCGGCAGCAGCAGGCTGCAACGGAGAAGGGGCTTGTTTAATTTAGGCC
AGTATCGACGAGAGGCAGTGAGCTACAAGAACTATGAATTCTTTCTTCCAGACAACATGGAAGCCCTGCA
AATCAGGAAGCAGTGCGCCCTGGCAGCCCTGAAGGATGTTCACAACTATCTCAGCCATGAGGAAGGTCAT
GTTGCGGTTTTTGATGCCACCAACACTACCAGAGAACGACGGTCACTGATCCTGCAGTTTGCAAAAGAAC
ATGGTTACAAGGTGTTTTTCATTGAGTCCATTTGTAATGACCCTGGCATAATTGCAGAAAACATCAGGCA
AGTGAAACTTGGCAGCCCTGATTATATAGACTGTGACCGGGAAAAGGTTCTGGAAGACTTTCTAAAGAGA
ATTGAGTGCTATGAGGTCAACTACCAACCCTTGGATGAGGAACTG
